>Addgene plasmid #234868 | pLenti-CMV-puro_FlnaABD-TS-16flag | addgene full sequence | sequence record 471231 | Addgene NGS Result
AGGTGGCACTTTTCGGGGAAATGTGCGCGGAACCCCTATTTGTTTATTTTTCTAAATACATTCAAATATG
TATCCGCTCATGAGACAATAACCCTGATAAATGCTTCAATAATATTGAAAAAGGAAGAGTATGAGTATTC
AACATTTCCGTGTCGCCCTTATTCCCTTTTTTGCGGCATTTTGCCTTCCTGTTTTTGCTCACCCAGAAAC
GCTGGTGAAAGTAAAAGATGCTGAAGATCAGTTGGGTGCACGAGTGGGTTACATCGAACTGGATCTCAAC
AGCGGTAAGATCCTTGAGAGTTTTCGCCCCGAAGAACGTTTTCCAATGATGAGCACTTTTAAAGTTCTGC
TATGTGGCGCGGTATTATCCCGTATTGACGCCGGGCAAGAGCAACTCGGTCGCCGCATACACTATTCTCA
GAATGACTTGGTTGAGTACTCACCAGTCACAGAAAAGCATCTTACGGATGGCATGACAGTAAGAGAATTA
TGCAGTGCTGCCATAACCATGAGTGATAACACTGCGGCCAACTTACTTCTGACAACGATCGGAGGACCGA
AGGAGCTAACCGCTTTTTTGCACAACATGGGGGATCATGTAACTCGCCTTGATCGTTGGGAACCGGAGCT
GAATGAAGCCATACCAAACGACGAGCGTGACACCACGATGCCTGTAGCAATGGCAACAACGTTGCGCAAA
CTATTAACTGGCGAACTACTTACTCTAGCTTCCCGGCAACAATTAATAGACTGGATGGAGGCGGATAAAG
TTGCAGGACCACTTCTGCGCTCGGCCCTTCCGGCTGGCTGGTTTATTGCTGATAAATCTGGAGCCGGTGA
GCGTGGGTCTCGCGGTATCATTGCAGCACTGGGGCCAGATGGTAAGCCCTCCCGTATCGTAGTTATCTAC
ACGACGGGGAGTCAGGCAACTATGGATGAACGAAATAGACAGATCGCTGAGATAGGTGCCTCACTGATTA
AGCATTGGTAACTGTCAGACCAAGTTTACTCATATATACTTTAGATTGATTTAAAACTTCATTTTTAATT
TAAAAGGATCTAGGTGAAGATCCTTTTTGATAATCTCATGACCAAAATCCCTTAACGTGAGTTTTCGTTC
CACTGAGCGTCAGACCCCGTAGAAAAGATCAAAGGATCTTCTTGAGATCCTTTTTTTCTGCGCGTAATCT
GCTGCTTGCAAACAAAAAAACCACCGCTACCAGCGGTGGTTTGTTTGCCGGATCAAGAGCTACCAACTCT
TTTTCCGAAGGTAACTGGCTTCAGCAGAGCGCAGATACCAAATACTGTTCTTCTAGTGTAGCCGTAGTTA
GGCCACCACTTCAAGAACTCTGTAGCACCGCCTACATACCTCGCTCTGCTAATCCTGTTACCAGTGGCTG
CTGCCAGTGGCGATAAGTCGTGTCTTACCGGGTTGGACTCAAGACGATAGTTACCGGATAAGGCGCAGCG
GTCGGGCTGAACGGGGGGTTCGTGCACACAGCCCAGCTTGGAGCGAACGACCTACACCGAACTGAGATAC
CTACAGCGTGAGCTATGAGAAAGCGCCACGCTTCCCGAAGGGAGAAAGGCGGACAGGTATCCGGTAAGCG
GCAGGGTCGGAACAGGAGAGCGCACGAGGGAGCTTCCAGGGGGAAACGCCTGGTATCTTTATAGTCCTGT
CGGGTTTCGCCACCTCTGACTTGAGCGTCGATTTTTGTGATGCTCGTCAGGGGGGCGGAGCCTATGGAAA
AACGCCAGCAACGCGGCCTTTTTACGGTTCCTGGCCTTTTGCTGGCCTTTTGCTCACATGTTCTTTCCTG
CGTTATCCCCTGATTCTGTGGATAACCGTATTACCGCCTTTGAGTGAGCTGATACCGCTCGCCGCAGCCG
AACGACCGAGCGCAGCGAGTCAGTGAGCGAGGAAGCGGAAGAGCGCCCAATACGCAAACCGCCTCTCCCC
GCGCGTTGGCCGATTCATTAATGCAGCTGGCACGACAGGTTTCCCGACTGGAAAGCGGGCAGTGAGCGCA
ACGCAATTAATGTGAGTTAGCTCACTCATTAGGCACCCCAGGCTTTACACTTTATGCTTCCGGCTCGTAT
GTTGTGTGGAATTGTGAGCGGATAACAATTTCACACAGGAAACAGCTATGACCATGATTACGCCAAGCGC
GCAATTAACCCTCACTAAAGGGAACAAAAGCTGGAGCTGCAAGCTTAATGTAGTCTTATGCAATACTCTT
GTAGTCTTGCAACATGGTAACGATGAGTTAGCAACATGCCTTACAAGGAGAGAAAAAGCACCGTGCATGC
CGATTGGTGGAAGTAAGGTGGTACGATCGTGCCTTATTAGGAAGGCAACAGACGGGTCTGACATGGATTG
GACGAACCACTGAATTGCCGCATTGCAGAGATATTGTATTTAAGTGCCTAGCTCGATACATAAACGGGTC
TCTCTGGTTAGACCAGATCTGAGCCTGGGAGCTCTCTGGCTAACTAGGGAACCCACTGCTTAAGCCTCAA
TAAAGCTTGCCTTGAGTGCTTCAAGTAGTGTGTGCCCGTCTGTTGTGTGACTCTGGTAACTAGAGATCCC
TCAGACCCTTTTAGTCAGTGTGGAAAATCTCTAGCAGTGGCGCCCGAACAGGGACTTGAAAGCGAAAGGG
AAACCAGAGGAGCTCTCTCGACGCAGGACTCGGCTTGCTGAAGCGCGCACGGCAAGAGGCGAGGGGCGGC
GACTGGTGAGTACGCCAAAAATTTTGACTAGCGGAGGCTAGAAGGAGAGAGATGGGTGCGAGAGCGTCAG
TATTAAGCGGGGGAGAATTAGATCGCGATGGGAAAAAATTCGGTTAAGGCCAGGGGGAAAGAAAAAATAT
AAATTAAAACATATAGTATGGGCAAGCAGGGAGCTAGAACGATTCGCAGTTAATCCTGGCCTGTTAGAAA
CATCAGAAGGCTGTAGACAAATACTGGGACAGCTACAACCATCCCTTCAGACAGGATCAGAAGAACTTAG
ATCATTATATAATACAGTAGCAACCCTCTATTGTGTGCATCAAAGGATAGAGATAAAAGACACCAAGGAA
GCTTTAGACAAGATAGAGGAAGAGCAAAACAAAAGTAAGACCACCGCACAGCAAGCGGCCGCTGATCTTC
AGACCTGGAGGAGGAGATATGAGGGACAATTGGAGAAGTGAATTATATAAATATAAAGTAGTAAAAATTG
AACCATTAGGAGTAGCACCCACCAAGGCAAAGAGAAGAGTGGTGCAGAGAGAAAAAAGAGCAGTGGGAAT
AGGAGCTTTGTTCCTTGGGTTCTTGGGAGCAGCAGGAAGCACTATGGGCGCAGCGTCAATGACGCTGACG
GTACAGGCCAGACAATTATTGTCTGGTATAGTGCAGCAGCAGAACAATTTGCTGAGGGCTATTGAGGCGC
AACAGCATCTGTTGCAACTCACAGTCTGGGGCATCAAGCAGCTCCAGGCAAGAATCCTGGCTGTGGAAAG
ATACCTAAAGGATCAACAGCTCCTGGGGATTTGGGGTTGCTCTGGAAAACTCATTTGCACCACTGCTGTG
CCTTGGAATGCTAGTTGGAGTAATAAATCTCTGGAACAGATTTGGAATCACACGACCTGGATGGAGTGGG
ACAGAGAAATTAACAATTACACAAGCTTAATACACTCCTTAATTGAAGAATCGCAAAACCAGCAAGAAAA
GAATGAACAAGAATTATTGGAATTAGATAAATGGGCAAGTTTGTGGAATTGGTTTAACATAACAAATTGG
CTGTGGTATATAAAATTATTCATAATGATAGTAGGAGGCTTGGTAGGTTTAAGAATAGTTTTTGCTGTAC
TTTCTATAGTGAATAGAGTTAGGCAGGGATATTCACCATTATCGTTTCAGACCCACCTCCCAACCCCGAG
GGGACCCGACAGGCCCGAAGGAATAGAAGAAGAAGGTGGAGAGAGAGACAGAGACAGATCCATTCGATTA
GTGAACGGATCTCGACGGTATCGGTTAACTTTTAAAAGAAAAGGGGGGATTGGGGGGTACAGTGCAGGGG
AAAGAATAGTAGACATAATAGCAACAGACATACAAACTAAAGAATTACAAAAACAAATTACAAAATTCAA
AATTTTATCGATAAGCTTGGGAGTTCCGCGTTACATAACTTACGGTAAATGGCCCGCCTGGCTGACCGCC
CAACGACCCCCGCCCATTGACGTCAATAATGACGTATGTTCCCATAGTAACGCCAATAGGGACTTTCCAT
TGACGTCAATGGGTGGAGTATTTACGGTAAACTGCCCACTTGGCAGTACATCAAGTGTATCATATGCCAA
GTACGCCCCCTATTGACGTCAATGACGGTAAATGGCCCGCCTGGCATTATGCCCAGTACATGACCTTATG
GGACTTTCCTACTTGGCAGTACATCTACGTATTAGTCATCGCTATTACCATGGTGATGCGGTTTTGGCAG
TACATCAATGGGCGTGGATAGCGGTTTGACTCACGGGGATTTCCAAGTCTCCACCCCATTGACGTCAATG
GGAGTTTGTTTTGGCACCAAAATCAACGGGACTTTCCAAAATGTCGTAACAACTCCGCCCCATTGACGCA
AATGGGCGGTAGGCGTGTACGGTGGGAGGTCTATATAAGCAGAGCTCGTTTAGTGAACCGTCAGATCGCC
TGGAGACGCCATCCACGCTGTTTTGACCTCCATAGAAGACACCGACTCTAGTCCAGTGTGGTGGAATTCT
GCAGATATCAACAAGTTTGTACAAAAAAGCAGGCTTCGGTACCATGAGTAGCTCCCACTCTCGGGCGGGC
CAGAGCGCAGCAGGCGCGGCTCCGGGCGGCGGCGTCGACACGCGGGACGCCGAGATGCCGGCCACCGAGA
AGGACCTGGCGGAGGACGCGCCATGGAAGAAGATCCAGCAGAACACTTTCACGCGCTGGTGCAACGAGCA
CCTGAAGTGCGTGAGCAAGCGCATCGCCAACCTGCAGACGGACCTGAGCGACGGGCTGCGGCTTATCGCG
CTGTTGGAGGTGCTCAGCCAGAAGAAGATGCACCGCAAGCACAACCAGCGGCCCACTTTCCGCCAAATGC
AGCTTGAGAACGTGTCGGTGGCACTCGAGTTCCTGGACCGCGAGAGCATCAAACTGGTGTCCATCGACAG
CAAGGCCATCGTGGACGGGAACCTGAAGCTGATCCTGGGCCTCATCTGGACCCTGATCCTGCACTACTCC
ATCTCCATGCCCATGTGGGACGAGGAGGAGGATGAGGAGGCCAAGAAGCAGACCCCCAAGCAGAGGCTCC
TGGGCTGGATCCAGAACAAGCTGCCGCAGCTGCCCATCACCAACTTCAGCCGGGACTGGCAGAGCGGCCG
GGCCCTGGGCGCCCTGGTGGACAGCTGTGCCCCGGGCCTGTGTCCTGACTGGGACTCTTGGGACGCCAGC
AAGCCCGTTACCAATGCGCGAGAGGCCATGCAGCAGGCGGATGACTGGCTGGGCATCCCCCAGGTGATCA
CCCCCGAGGAGATTGTGGACCCCAACGTGGACGAGCACTCTGTCATGACCTACCTGTCCCAGTTCCCCAA
GGCCAAGCTGAAGCCAGGGGCTCCCTTGCGCCCCAAATCCGGGATCGATGCAGCTCTGGCTGCTAGCATG
GTGAGCAAGGGCGAGGAGCTGTTCACCGGGGTGGTGCCCATCCTGGTCGAGCTGGACGGCGACGTAAACG
GCCACAAGTTCAGCGTGTCCGGCGAGGGCGAGGGCGATGCCACCTACGGCAAGCTGACCCTGAAGTTCAT
CTGCACCACCGGCAAGCTGCCCGTGCCCTGGCCCACCCTCGTGACCACCCTGACCTACGGCGTGCAGTGC
TTCAGCCGCTACCCCGACCACATGAAGCAGCACGACTTCTTCAAGTCCGCCATGCCCGAAGGCTACGTCC
AGGAGCGCACCATCTTCTTCAAGGACGACGGCAACTACAAGACCCGCGCCGAGGTGAAGTTCGAGGGCGA
CACCCTGGTGAACCGCATCGAGCTGAAGGGCATCGACTTCAAGGAGGACGGCAACATCCTGGGGCACAAG
CTGGAGTACAACTACAACAGCCACAACGTCTATATCATGGCCGACAAGCAGAAGAACGGCATCAAGGTGA
ACTTCAAGATCCGCCACAACATCGAGGACGGCAGCGTGCAGCTCGCCGACCACTACCAGCAGAACACCCC
CATCGGCGACGGCCCCGTGCTGCTGCCCGACAACCACTACCTGAGCACCCAGTCCGCCCTGAGCAAAGAC
CCCAACGAGAAGCGCGATCACATGGTCCTGCTGGAGTTCGTGACCGCCGCCGGGGGGCCCGGTGGTGCAG
GACCAGGTGGTGCAGGTCCAGGTGGTGCAGGACCAGGTGGTGCAGGACCTGGTGGTGCAGGTCCAGGTGG
TGCAGGTCCAGGTGGTGCAGGTCCAGGTGGTGCTCATATGGTGTCTAAGGGCGAAGAGCTGATTAAGGAG
AACATGCACATGAAGCTGTACATGGAGGGCACCGTGAACAACCACCACTTCAAGTGCACATCCGAGGGCG
AAGGCAAGCCCTACGAGGGCACCCAGACCATGAGAATCAAGGTGGTCGAGGGCGGCCCTCTCCCCTTCGC
CTTCGACATCCTGGCTACCAGCTTCATGTACGGCAGCAGAACCTTCATCAACCACACCCAGGGCATCCCC
GACTTCTTTAAGCAGTCCTTCCCTGAGGGCTTCACATGGGAGAGAGTCACCACATACGAAGACGGGGGCG
TGCTGACCGCTACCCAGGACACCAGCCTCCAGGACGGCTGCCTCATCTACAACGTCAAGATCAGAGGGGT
GAACTTCCCATCCAACGGCCCTGTGATGCAGAAGAAAACACTCGGCTGGGAGGCCAACACCGAGATGCTG
TACCCCGCTGACGGCGGCCTGGAAGGCAGAAGCGACATGGCCCTGAAGCTCGTGGGCGGGGGCCACCTGA
TCTGCAACTTCAAGACCACATACAGATCCAAGAAACCCGCTAAGAACCTCAAGATGCCCGGCGTCTACTA
TGTGGACCACAGACTGGAAAGAATCAAGGAGGCCGACAAAGAGACCTACGTCGAGCAGCACGAGGTGGCT
GTGGCCAGATACTGCGACCTCCCTAGCAAACTGGGGCACAAACTTAATGCTAGCGGGGACCAGCCCTCGG
TGCAGCCCCCTCTACGGTCTCAGCAGCTGGCCCCACAGTACACCTACGCCCAGGGCGGCCAGCAGACTTG
GGCCCCGGAGAGGCCCCTGGTGGGTGTCAATGGGCTGGATGTGACCAGCCTGAGGCCCTTTGACCTTGTC
ATCCCCTTCACCATCAAGAAGGGCGAGATCACAGGGGAGGTTCGGATGCCCTCAGGCAAGGTGGCGCAGC
CCACCATCACTGACAACAAAGACGGCACCGTGACCGTGCGGTATGCACCCAGCGAGGCTGGCCTGCACGA
GATGGACATCCGCTATGACAACATGCACATCCCAGGAAGCCCCTTGCAGTTCTATGTGGATTACGAGCTC
GACTACAAAGACGATGACGACAAGTAATAAGACCCAGCTTTCTTGTACAAAGTGGTTGATATCCAGCACA
GTGGCGGCCGCTCGACAATCAACCTCTGGATTACAAAATTTGTGAAAGATTGACTGGTATTCTTAACTAT
GTTGCTCCTTTTACGCTATGTGGATACGCTGCTTTAATGCCTTTGTATCATGCTATTGCTTCCCGTATGG
CTTTCATTTTCTCCTCCTTGTATAAATCCTGGTTGCTGTCTCTTTATGAGGAGTTGTGGCCCGTTGTCAG
GCAACGTGGCGTGGTGTGCACTGTGTTTGCTGACGCAACCCCCACTGGTTGGGGCATTGCCACCACCTGT
CAGCTCCTTTCCGGGACTTTCGCTTTCCCCCTCCCTATTGCCACGGCGGAACTCATCGCCGCCTGCCTTG
CCCGCTGCTGGACAGGGGCTCGGCTGTTGGGCACTGACAATTCCGTGGTGTTGTCGGGGAAGCTGACGTC
CTTTCCATGGCTGCTCGCCTGTGTTGCCACCTGGATTCTGCGCGGGACGTCCTTCTGCTACGTCCCTTCG
GCCCTCAATCCAGCGGACCTTCCTTCCCGCGGCCTGCTGCCGGCTCTGCGGCCTCTTCCGCGTCTTCGCC
TTCGCCCTCAGACGAGTCGGATCTCCCTTTGGGCCGCCTCCCCGCCTGGAATTCTACCGGGTAGGGGAGG
CGCTTTTCCCAAGGCAGTCTGGAGCATGCGCTTTAGCAGCCCCGCTGGGCACTTGGCGCTACACAAGTGG
CCTCTGGCCTCGCACACATTCCACATCCACCGGTAGGCGCCAACCGGCTCCGTTCTTTGGTGGCCCCTTC
GCGCCACCTTCTACTCCTCCCCTAGTCAGGAAGTTCCCCCCCGCCCCGCAGCTCGCGTCGTGCAGGACGT
GACAAATGGAAGTAGCACGTCTCACTAGTCTCGTGCAGATGGACAGCACCGCTGAGCAATGGAAGCGGGT
AGGCCTTTGGGGCAGCGGCCAATAGCAGCTTTGCTCCTTCGCTTTCTGGGCTCAGAGGCTGGGAAGGGGT
GGGTCCGGGGGCGGGCTCAGGGGCGGGCTCAGGGGCGGGGCGGGCGCCCGAAGGTCCTCCGGAGGCCCGG
CATTCTGCACGCTTCAAAAGCGCACGTCTGCCGCGCTGTTCTCCTCTTCCTCATCTCCGGGCCTTTCGAC
CTGCAGCCCAAGCTTACCATGACCGAGTACAAGCCCACGGTGCGCCTCGCCACCCGCGACGACGTCCCCA
GGGCCGTACGCACCCTCGCCGCCGCGTTCGCCGACTACCCCGCCACGCGCCACACCGTCGATCCGGACCG
CCACATCGAGCGGGTCACCGAGCTGCAAGAACTCTTCCTCACGCGCGTCGGGCTCGACATCGGCAAGGTG
TGGGTCGCGGACGACGGCGCCGCGGTGGCGGTCTGGACCACGCCGGAGAGCGTCGAAGCGGGGGCGGTGT
TCGCCGAGATCGGCCCGCGCATGGCCGAGTTGAGCGGTTCCCGGCTGGCCGCGCAGCAACAGATGGAAGG
CCTCCTGGCGCCGCACCGGCCCAAGGAGCCCGCGTGGTTCCTGGCCACCGTCGGCGTCTCGCCCGACCAC
CAGGGCAAGGGTCTGGGCAGCGCCGTCGTGCTCCCCGGAGTGGAGGCGGCCGAGCGCGCCGGGGTGCCCG
CCTTCCTGGAGACCTCCGCGCCCCGCAACCTCCCCTTCTACGAGCGGCTCGGCTTCACCGTCACCGCCGA
CGTCGAGGTGCCCGAAGGACCGCGCACCTGGTGCATGACCCGCAAGCCCGGTGCCTGACGCCCGCCCCAC
GACCCGCAGCGCCCGACCGAAAGGAGCGCACGACCCCATGCATCTCGAGGGCCCGGTACCTTTAAGACCA
ATGACTTACAAGGCAGCTGTAGATCTTAGCCACTTTTTAAAAGAAAAGGGGGGACTGGAAGGGCTAGCTC
ACTCCCAACGAAGACAAGATCTGCTTTTTGCTTGTACTGGGTCTCTCTGGTTAGACCAGATCTGAGCCTG
GGAGCTCTCTGGCTAACTAGGGAACCCACTGCTTAAGCCTCAATAAAGCTTGCCTTGAGTGCTTCAAGTA
GTGTGTGCCCGTCTGTTGTGTGACTCTGGTAACTAGAGATCCCTCAGACCCTTTTAGTCAGTGTGGAAAA
TCTCTAGCAGTAGTAGTTCATGTCATCTTATTATTCAGTATTTATAACTTGCAAAGAAATGAATATCAGA
GAGTGAGAGGAACTTGTTTATTGCAGCTTATAATGGTTACAAATAAAGCAATAGCATCACAAATTTCACA
AATAAAGCATTTTTTTCACTGCATTCTAGTTGTGGTTTGTCCAAACTCATCAATGTATCTTATCATGTCT
GGCTCTAGCTATCCCGCCCCTAACTCCGCCCATCCCGCCCCTAACTCCGCCCAGTTCCGCCCATTCTCCG
CCCCATGGCTGACTAATTTTTTTTATTTATGCAGAGGCCGAGGCCGCCTCGGCCTCTGAGCTATTCCAGA
AGTAGTGAGGAGGCTTTTTTGGAGGCCTAGGGACGTACCCAATTCGCCCTATAGTGAGTCGTATTACGCG
CGCTCACTGGCCGTCGTTTTACAACGTCGTGACTGGGAAAACCCTGGCGTTACCCAACTTAATCGCCTTG
CAGCACATCCCCCTTTCGCCAGCTGGCGTAATAGCGAAGAGGCCCGCACCGATCGCCCTTCCCAACAGTT
GCGCAGCCTGAATGGCGAATGGG
[124 nt withheld, positions 10314-10437]
C
[91 nt withheld, positions 10439-10529]
A
[49 nt withheld, positions 10531-10579]
CCTTTGACGTTGGAGTCCACGTTCTTT
[37 nt withheld, positions 10607-10643]
ACCCTATCTCGGTCTATTCTTTTGATTTATAAGGGATTTTGCCGATTTCGGCCTATTGGTTAAAAAATGA
GCTGATTTAACAAAAATTTAACGCGAATTTTAACAAAATATTAACGCTTACAATTT
Features (pLannotate 1.2.2; 33 found; start..end, strand, type, name):
     26..130     +  promoter       AmpR promoter: bla
    131..991     +  CDS            AmpR: β-lactamase; bla; confers resistance to ampicillin, carbenicillin, and related antibiotics
   1162..1750    +  rep_origin     ori: high-copy-number ColE1/pMB1/pBR322/pUC origin of replication
   1933..2025    +  CDS            lacI (fragment): lac repressor; lacI; The lac repressor binds to the lac operator to inhibit transcription in E. coli. This inhibition can be relieved by adding lactose or isopropyl-β-D-thiogalactopyranoside (IPTG).
   2038..2059    +  protein_bind   CAP binding site: CAP binding activates transcription in the presence of cAMP. E. coli catabolite activator protein
   2074..2104    +  promoter       lac promoter: promoter for the E. coli lac operon
   2108..2130    +  protein_bind   lac operator (fragment): The lac repressor binds to the lac operator to inhibit transcription in E. coli. This inhibition can be relieved by adding lactose or isopropyl-β-D-thiogalactopyranoside (IPTG). lac repressor encoded by lacI
   2173..2191    +  promoter       T3 promoter: promoter for bacteriophage T3 RNA polymerase
   2219..2445    +  promoter       RSV promoter: Rous sarcoma virus enhancer/promoter
   2446..2626    +  LTR            5' LTR (truncated): truncated 5' long terminal repeat (LTR) from HIV-1
   2673..2798    +  misc_feature   HIV-1 Ψ: packaging signal of human immunodeficiency virus type 1
   2782..3145    +  CDS            HIV-1 gag (fragment): gag protein from human immunodeficiency virus 1; gag
   3291..3524    +  misc_feature   RRE: The Rev response element (RRE) of HIV-1 allows for Rev-dependent mRNA export from the nucleus to the cytoplasm.
   3901..4001    +  CDS            Rev (fragment): human immunodeficiency virus 1 (HIV-1) Rev protein; rev; enhances nuclear export of unspliced and incompletely spliced viral mRNAs
   4020..4136    +  misc_feature   cPPT/CTS: central polypurine tract and central termination sequence of HIV-1
   4159..4462    +  enhancer       CMV enhancer: human cytomegalovirus immediate early enhancer
   4463..4666    +  promoter       CMV promoter: human cytomegalovirus (CMV) immediate early promoter
   4771..4795    +  protein_bind   attB1: mutant version of attB; recombination site for the Gateway® BP reaction BP Clonase™
   4804..5748    +  CDS            FLNA (fragment): FLNA_HUMAN - Also known as FLN, FLN1. Experimental evidence at protein level: Swiss-Prot protein existence level 1. Promotes orthogonal branching of actin filaments and links actin filaments to membrane glycoproteins. Anchors various transmembrane proteins to the actin cytoskeleton and serves as a scaffold for a wide range of cytoplasmic signaling proteins. Interaction with FLNB may allow neuroblast migration from the ventricular zone into the cortical plate. Tethers cell surface- localized furin, modulates its rate of internalization and directs its intracellular trafficking (By similarity).
   5674..6354    +  CDS            (3-F)Tyr-EGFP: (3-F)Tyr-EGFP is a basic (constitutively fluorescent) green fluorescent protein published in 2004, derived from Aequorea victoria.
   6478..7188    +  CDS            TagRFP: monomeric derivative of red fluorescent protein from Entacmaea quadricolor (Merzlyak et al., 2007) mammalian codon-optimized
   7192..7554    +  CDS            FLNA (fragment): FLNA_HUMAN - Also known as FLN, FLN1. Experimental evidence at protein level: Swiss-Prot protein existence level 1. Promotes orthogonal branching of actin filaments and links actin filaments to membrane glycoproteins. Anchors various transmembrane proteins to the actin cytoskeleton and serves as a scaffold for a wide range of cytoplasmic signaling proteins. Interaction with FLNB may allow neuroblast migration from the ventricular zone into the cortical plate. Tethers cell surface- localized furin, modulates its rate of internalization and directs its intracellular trafficking (By similarity).
   7592..7616    -  protein_bind   attB2: mutant version of attB; recombination site for the Gateway® BP reaction BP Clonase™
   7647..8235    +  misc_feature   WPRE: woodchuck hepatitis virus posttranscriptional regulatory element
   8249..8748    +  promoter       PGK promoter: mouse phosphoglycerate kinase 1 promoter
   8769..9368    +  CDS            PuroR: puromycin N-acetyltransferase; pac from Streptomyces alboniger; confers resistance to puromycin
   9436..9573    +  CDS            nef (fragment): NEF_HV1LA - Experimental evidence at protein level: Swiss-Prot protein existence level 1. Extracellular Nef protein targets CD4(+) T-lymphocytes for apoptosis by interacting with CXCR4 surface receptors. From Human immunodeficiency virus type 1 group M subtype B (isolate Lai) (HIV-1).
   9559..9739    +  LTR            5' LTR (truncated): truncated 5' long terminal repeat (LTR) from HIV-1
   9811..9932    +  polyA_signal   SV40 poly(A) signal: SV40 polyadenylation signal
   9972..10107   +  rep_origin     SV40 ori: SV40 origin of replication
  10128..10146   -  promoter       T7 promoter: promoter for bacteriophage T7 RNA polymerase
  10154..10309   +  CDS            lacZα (fragment): LacZα fragment of β-galactosidase; lacZ fragment
  10314..10742   +  rep_origin     f1 ori (sequence partly withheld): f1 bacteriophage origin of replication; arrow indicates direction of (+) strand synthesis
