[The description below was written by a language model from this plasmid's Addgene catalogue record and pLannotate feature annotations shown in this document.]
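Description:
pLenti-CMV-puro_FlnaABD-TS-16flag is a lentiviral mammalian expression plasmid of about 10.8 kb, built on the pLenti-CMV-Puro backbone. It is propagated in E. coli through a high-copy ColE1/pUC-type origin with ampicillin selection (AmpR), and it also carries an f1 origin. The viral portion has a third-generation-style layout. An RSV promoter drives a truncated HIV-1 5' LTR, followed by the Ψ packaging signal with a partial gag sequence, the Rev response element for Rev-dependent nuclear export of the genomic RNA, and the cPPT/CTS. A second truncated LTR and an SV40 polyadenylation signal close the cassette. Transduced or transfected cells can be selected with puromycin, because a PGK promoter drives PuroR downstream of the payload.

The payload is expressed from the CMV enhancer/promoter and sits between attB1 and attB2 sites, consistent with the recorded Gateway cloning. A WPRE follows it to boost transcript stability and expression. According to the record, the roughly 2.8 kb human insert encodes the filamin A (FlnA) actin-binding domain and Ig repeat 15, a GFP-F40-RFP tension sensor module, then FlnA Ig repeat 16 with a FLAG tag. The feature table shows two FLNA fragments flanking an EGFP-type green protein and TagRFP. The F40 linker between the fluorophores and the FLAG tag are not annotated separately.

In sensors of this kind, stretching the linker changes FRET between the two fluorophores. Because this truncated version lacks the FlnA dimerization domain, the record states that it does not report tension. It therefore serves as a control alongside the full-length FlnA tension sensor in studies of actin cytoskeleton mechanics.
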