Addgene plasmid #234868: pLenti-CMV-puro_FlnaABD-TS-16flag
Purpose: Expresses control FlnA-based tension sensor that lacks dimerization domain and therefore does not report tension.
Depositing lab: Michael Murrell. Depositing organization: Yale University. Publication: Intracellular tension sensor reveals mechanical anisotropy of the actin cytoskeleton. Amiri S, Muresan C, Shang X, Huet-Calderwood C, Schwartz MA, Calderwood DA, Murrell M. Nat Commun. 2023 Dec 4;14(1):8011. doi: 10.1038/s41467-023-43612-5. PubMed 38049429.
Backbone
  Vector backbone: pLenti-CMV-Puro
  Backbone size w/o insert (bp): 7971
  Total vector size (bp): 10758
  Vector type: Mammalian Expression, Lentiviral
  Selectable markers: Puromycin
Growth in bacteria
  Bacterial resistance: Ampicillin, 100 μg/mL
  Growth temperature: 37°C
  Growth strain: NEB Stable
  Copy number: Unknown
Gene/Insert
  Gene/Insert name: FlnA Actin binding domain, Ig 15, GFP-F40-RFP, FlnaA Ig 16
  Species: H. sapiens (human)
  Insert size (bp): 2830
  Promoter: CMV
  Tag / fusion protein: GFP, RFP, FLAG
  Cloning method: Gateway Cloning
  Sequencing primers: 5′ M13
Resource information
  A portion of this plasmid was derived from a plasmid made by: Full size human FlnA tension sensor was a gift from Martin Schwartz. The tension sensor module is originally from Kumar et al, 2016 (DOI: 10.1083/jcb.201510012)
Terms and licenses: Academic/Nonprofit Terms; Industry Terms: Not Available to Industry
How to cite: pLenti-CMV-puro_FlnaABD-TS-16flag was a gift from Michael Murrell (Addgene plasmid # 234868 ; http://n2t.net/addgene:234868 ; RRID:Addgene_234868)
